>Addgene plasmid #35425 | TALE10 | depositor full sequence | sequence record 43324 | TALE10 sequence 12735 bps
GTCGACGGATCGGGAGATCTCCCGATCCCCTATGGTGCACTCTCAGTACAATCTGCTCTGATGCCGCATA
GTTAAGCCAGTATCTGCTCCCTGCTTGTGTGTTGGAGGTCGCTGAGTAGTGCGCGAGCAAAATTTAAGCT
ACAACAAGGCAAGGCTTGACCGACAATTGCATGAAGAATCTGCTTAGGGTTAGGCGTTTTGCGCTGCTTC
GCGATGTACGGGCCAGATATACGCGTTGACATTGATTATTGACTAGTTATTAATAGTAATCAATTACGGG
GTCATTAGTTCATAGCCCATATATGGAGTTCCGCGTTACATAACTTACGGTAAATGGCCCGCCTGGCTGA
CCGCCCAACGACCCCCGCCCATTGACGTCAATAATGACGTATGTTCCCATAGTAACGCCAATAGGGACTT
TCCATTGACGTCAATGGGTGGAGTATTTACGGTAAACTGCCCACTTGGCAGTACATCAAGTGTATCATAT
GCCAAGTACGCCCCCTATTGACGTCAATGACGGTAAATGGCCCGCCTGGCATTATGCCCAGTACATGACC
TTATGGGACTTTCCTACTTGGCAGTACATCTACGTATTAGTCATCGCTATTACCATGGTGATGCGGTTTT
GGCAGTACATCAATGGGCGTGGATAGCGGTTTGACTCACGGGGATTTCCAAGTCTCCACCCCATTGACGT
CAATGGGAGTTTGTTTTGGCACCAAAATCAACGGGACTTTCCAAAATGTCGTAACAACTCCGCCCCATTG
ACGCAAATGGGCGGTAGGCGTGTACGGTGGGAGGTCTATATAAGCAGCGCGTTTTGCCTGTACTGGGTCT
CTCTGGTTAGACCAGATCTGAGCCTGGGAGCTCTCTGGCTAACTAGGGAACCCACTGCTTAAGCCTCAAT
AAAGCTTGCCTTGAGTGCTTCAAGTAGTGTGTGCCCGTCTGTTGTGTGACTCTGGTAACTAGAGATCCCT
CAGACCCTTTTAGTCAGTGTGGAAAATCTCTAGCAGTGGCGCCCGAACAGGGACTTGAAAGCGAAAGGGA
AACCAGAGGAGCTCTCTCGACGCAGGACTCGGCTTGCTGAAGCGCGCACGGCAAGAGGCGAGGGGCGGCG
ACTGGTGAGTACGCCAAAAATTTTGACTAGCGGAGGCTAGAAGGAGAGAGATGGGTGCGAGAGCGTCAGT
ATTAAGCGGGGGAGAATTAGATCGCGATGGGAAAAAATTCGGTTAAGGCCAGGGGGAAAGAAAAAATATA
AATTAAAACATATAGTATGGGCAAGCAGGGAGCTAGAACGATTCGCAGTTAATCCTGGCCTGTTAGAAAC
ATCAGAAGGCTGTAGACAAATACTGGGACAGCTACAACCATCCCTTCAGACAGGATCAGAAGAACTTAGA
TCATTATATAATACAGTAGCAACCCTCTATTGTGTGCATCAAAGGATAGAGATAAAAGACACCAAGGAAG
CTTTAGACAAGATAGAGGAAGAGCAAAACAAAAGTAAGACCACCGCACAGCAAGCGGCCGCTGATCTTCA
GACCTGGAGGAGGAGATATGAGGGACAATTGGAGAAGTGAATTATATAAATATAAAGTAGTAAAAATTGA
ACCATTAGGAGTAGCACCCACCAAGGCAAAGAGAAGAGTGGTGCAGAGAGAAAAAAGAGCAGTGGGAATA
GGAGCTTTGTTCCTTGGGTTCTTGGGAGCAGCAGGAAGCACTATGGGCGCAGCGTCAATGACGCTGACGG
TACAGGCCAGACAATTATTGTCTGGTATAGTGCAGCAGCAGAACAATTTGCTGAGGGCTATTGAGGCGCA
ACAGCATCTGTTGCAACTCACAGTCTGGGGCATCAAGCAGCTCCAGGCAAGAATCCTGGCTGTGGAAAGA
TACCTAAAGGATCAACAGCTCCTGGGGATTTGGGGTTGCTCTGGAAAACTCATTTGCACCACTGCTGTGC
CTTGGAATGCTAGTTGGAGTAATAAATCTCTGGAACAGATTTGGAATCACACGACCTGGATGGAGTGGGA
CAGAGAAATTAACAATTACACAAGCTTAATACACTCCTTAATTGAAGAATCGCAAAACCAGCAAGAAAAG
AATGAACAAGAATTATTGGAATTAGATAAATGGGCAAGTTTGTGGAATTGGTTTAACATAACAAATTGGC
TGTGGTATATAAAATTATTCATAATGATAGTAGGAGGCTTGGTAGGTTTAAGAATAGTTTTTGCTGTACT
TTCTATAGTGAATAGAGTTAGGCAGGGATATTCACCATTATCGTTTCAGACCCACCTCCCAACCCCGAGG
GGACCCGACAGGCCCGAAGGAATAGAAGAAGAAGGTGGAGAGAGAGACAGAGACAGATCCATTCGATTAG
TGAACGGATCGGCACTGCGTGCGCCAATTCTGCAGACAAATGGCAGTATTCATCCACAATTTTAAAAGAA
AAGGGGGGATTGGGGGGTACAGTGCAGGGGAAAGAATAGTAGACATAATAGCAACAGACATACAAACTAA
AGAATTACAAAAACAAATTACAAAAATTCAAAATTTTCGGGTTTATTACAGGGACAGCAGAGATCCAGTT
TGGTTAATTAATGCAAAGATGGATAAAGTTTTAAACAGAGAGGAATCTTTGCAGCTAATGGACCTTCTAG
GTCTTGAAAGGAGTGGGAATTGGCTCCGGTGCCCGTCAGTGGGCAGAGCGCACATCGCCCACAGTCCCCG
AGAAGTTGGGGGGAGGGGTCGGCAATTGAACCGGTGCCTAGAGAAGGTGGCGCGGGGTAAACTGGGAAAG
TGATGTCGTGTACTGGCTCCGCCTTTTTCCCGAGGGTGGGGGAGAACCGTATATAAGTGCAGTAGTCGCC
GTGAACGTTCTTTTTCGCAACGGGTTTGCCGCCAGAACACAGGTAAGTGCCGTGTGTGGTTCCCGCGGGC
CTGGCCTCTTTACGGGTTATGGCCCTTGCGTGCCTTGAATTACTTCCACTGGCTGCAGTACGTGATTCTT
GATCCCGAGCTTCGGGTTGGAAGTGGGTGGGAGAGTTCGAGGCCTTGCGCTTAAGGAGCCCCTTCGCCTC
GTGCTTGAGTTGAGGCCTGGCCTGGGCGCTGGGGCCGCCGCGTGCGAATCTGGTGGCACCTTCGCGCCTG
TCTCGCTGCTTTCGATAAGTCTCTAGCCATTTAAAATTTTTGATGACCTGCTGCGACGCTTTTTTTCTGG
CAAGATAGTCTTGTAAATGCGGGCCAAGATCTGCACACTGGTATTTCGGTTTTTGGGGCCGCGGGCGGCG
ACGGGGCCCGTGCGTCCCAGCGCACATGTTCGGCGAGGCGGGGCCTGCGAGCGCGGCCACCGAGAATCGG
ACGGGGGTAGTCTCAAGCTGGCCGGCCTGCTCTGGTGCCTGGCCTCGCGCCGCCGTGTATCGCCCCGCCC
TGGGCGGCAAGGCTGGCCCGGTCGGCACCAGTTGCGTGAGCGGAAAGATGGCCGCTTCCCGGCCCTGCTG
CAGGGAGCTCAAAATGGAGGACGCGGCGCTCGGGAGAGCGGGCGGGTGAGTCACCCACACAAAGGAAAAG
GGCCTTTCCGTCCTCAGCCGTCGCTTCATGTGACTCCACGGAGTACCGGGCGCCGTCCAGGCACCTCGAT
TAGTTCTCGAGCTTTTGGAGTACGTCGTCTTTAGGTTGGGGGGAGGGGTTTTATGCGATGGAGTTTCCCC
ACACTGAGTGGGTGGAGACTGAAGTTAGGCCAGCTTGGCACTTGATGTAATTCTCCTTGGAATTTGCCCT
TTTTGAGTTTGGATCTTGGTTCATTCTCAAGCCTCAGACAGTGGTTCAAAGTTTTTTTCTTCCATTTCAG
GTGTCGTGACGTACGGCCACCATGTCGCGGACCCGGCTCCCTTCCCCACCCGCACCCAGCCCAGCGTTTT
CGGCCGACTCGTTCTCAGACCTGCTTAGGCAGTTCGACCCCTCACTGTTTAACACATCGTTGTTCGACTC
CCTTCCTCCGTTTGGGGCGCACCATACGGAGGCGGCCACCGGGGAGTGGGATGAGGTGCAGTCGGGATTG
AGAGCTGCGGATGCACCACCCCCAACCATGCGGGTGGCCGTCACCGCTGCCCGACCGCCGAGGGCGAAGC
CCGCACCAAGGCGGAGGGCAGCGCAACCGTCCGACGCAAGCCCCGCAGCGCAAGTAGATTTGAGAACTTT
GGGATATTCACAGCAGCAGCAGGAAAAGATCAAGCCCAAAGTGAGGTCGACAGTCGCGCAGCATCACGAA
GCGCTGGTGGGTCATGGGTTTACACATGCCCACATCGTAGCCTTGTCGCAGCACCCTGCAGCCCTTGGCA
CGGTCGCCGTCAAGTACCAGGACATGATTGCGGCGTTGCCGGAAGCCACACATGAGGCGATCGTCGGTGT
GGGGAAACAGTGGAGCGGAGCCCGAGCGCTTGAGGCCCTGTTGACGGTCGCGGGAGAGCTGAGAGGGCCT
CCCCTTCAGCTGGACACGGGCCAGTTGCTGAAGATCGCGAAGCGGGGAGGAGTCACGGCGGTCGAGGCGG
TGCACGCGTGGCGCAATGCGCTCACGGGAGCACCCCTCAACCTGACCCCAGAGCAGGTCGTGGCGATCGC
AAGCCACGACGGAGGAAAGCAAGCCTTGGAAACAGTACAGAGGCTGTTGCCTGTGCTGTGCCAAGCGCAC
GGACTCACCCCAGAGCAGGTCGTGGCAATCGCCTCCAACATTGGCGGGAAACAGGCACTCGAGACTGTCC
AGCGCCTGCTTCCCGTGCTGTGCCAAGCGCACGGCCTCACCCCAGAGCAGGTCGTGGCGATCGCAAGCCA
CGACGGAGGAAAGCAAGCCTTGGAAACAGTACAGAGGCTGTTGCCTGTGCTGTGCCAAGCGCACGGATTA
ACCCCAGAGCAGGTCGTGGCAATCGCGAGCAATAACGGCGGAAAACAGGCTTTGGAAACGGTGCAGAGGC
TCCTTCCAGTGCTGTGCCAAGCGCACGGCTTAACCCCAGAGCAGGTCGTGGCAATCGCCTCCAACATTGG
CGGGAAACAGGCACTCGAGACTGTCCAGCGCCTGCTTCCCGTGCTGTGCCAAGCGCACGGACTTACCCCA
GAGCAGGTCGTGGCCATTGCCTCGAATGGAGGGGGCAAACAGGCGTTGGAAACCGTACAACGATTGCTGC
CGGTGCTGTGCCAAGCGCACGGCCTTACCCCAGAGCAGGTCGTGGCCATTGCCTCGAATGGAGGGGGCAA
ACAGGCGTTGGAAACCGTACAACGATTGCTGCCGGTGCTGTGCCAAGCGCACGGACTAACCCCAGAGCAG
GTCGTGGCGATCGCAAGCCACGACGGAGGAAAGCAAGCCTTGGAAACAGTACAGAGGCTGTTGCCTGTGC
TGTGCCAAGCGCACGGGCTCACCCCAGAGCAGGTCGTGGCCATTGCCTCGAATGGAGGGGGCAAACAGGC
GTTGGAAACCGTACAACGATTGCTGCCGGTGCTGTGCCAAGCGCACGGGCTAACCCCAGAGCAGGTCGTG
GCCATTGCCTCGAATGGAGGGGGCAAACAGGCGTTGGAAACCGTACAACGATTGCTGCCGGTGCTGTGCC
AAGCGCACGGCCTAACCCCAGAGCAGGTCGTGGCGATCGCAAGCCACGACGGAGGAAAGCAAGCCTTGGA
AACAGTACAGAGGCTGTTGCCTGTGCTGTGCCAAGCGCACGGGTTAACCCCAGAGCAGGTCGTGGCGATC
GCAAGCCACGACGGAGGAAAGCAAGCCTTGGAAACAGTACAGAGGCTGTTGCCTGTGCTGTGCCAAGCGC
ACGGACTCACGCCTGAGCAGGTAGTGGCTATTGCATCCCATGACGGGGGCAGACCCGCACTGGAGTCAAT
CGTGGCCCAGCTTTCGAGGCCGGACCCCGCGCTGGCCGCACTCACTAATGATCATCTTGTAGCGCTGGCC
TGCCTCGGCGGACGACCCGCCTTGGATGCGGTGAAGAAGGGGCTCCCGCACGCGCCTGCATTGATTAAGC
GGACCAACAGAAGGATTCCCGAGAGGACATCACATCGAGTGGCAGATCACGCGCAAGTGGTCCGCGTGCT
CGGATTCTTCCAGTGTCACTCCCACCCCGCACAAGCGTTCGATGACGCCATGACTCAATTTGGTATGTCG
AGACACGGACTGCTGCAGCTCTTTCGTAGAGTCGGTGTCACAGAACTCGAGGCCCGCTCGGGCACACTGC
CTCCCGCCTCCCAGCGGTGGGACAGGATTCTCCAAGCGAGCGGTATGAAACGCGCGAAGCCTTCACCTAC
GTCAACTCAGACACCTGACCAGGCGAGCCTTCATGCGTTCGCAGACTCGCTGGAGAGGGATTTGGACGCG
CCCTCGCCCATGCATGAAGGGGACCAAACTCGCGCGTCAGCTAGCCCCAAGAAGAAGAGAAAGGTGGAGG
CCAGCGGTTCCGGACGGGCTGACGCATTGGACGATTTTGATCTGGATATGCTGGGAAGTGACGCCCTCGA
TGATTTTGACCTTGACATGCTTGGTTCGGATGCCCTTGATGACTTTGACCTCGACATGCTCGGCAGTGAC
GCCCTTGATGATTTCGACCTGGACATGCTGATTAACTCTAGAGGCAGTGGAGAGGGCAGAGGAAGTCTGC
TAACATGCGGTGACGTCGAGGAGAATCCTGGCCCAGTGAGCAAGGGCGAGGAGCTGTTCACCGGGGTGGT
GCCCATCCTGGTCGAGCTGGACGGCGACGTAAACGGCCACAAGTTCAGCGTGTCCGGCGAGGGCGAGGGC
GATGCCACCTACGGCAAGCTGACCCTGAAGTTCATCTGCACCACCGGCAAGCTGCCCGTGCCCTGGCCCA
CCCTCGTGACCACCCTGACCTACGGCGTGCAGTGCTTCAGCCGCTACCCCGACCACATGAAGCAGCACGA
CTTCTTCAAGTCCGCCATGCCCGAAGGCTACGTCCAGGAGCGCACCATCTTCTTCAAGGACGACGGCAAC
TACAAGACCCGCGCCGAGGTGAAGTTCGAGGGCGACACCCTGGTGAACCGCATCGAGCTGAAGGGCATCG
ACTTCAAGGAGGACGGCAACATCCTGGGGCACAAGCTGGAGTACAACTACAACAGCCACAACGTCTATAT
CATGGCCGACAAGCAGAAGAACGGCATCAAGGTGAACTTCAAGATCCGCCACAACATCGAGGACGGCAGC
GTGCAGCTCGCCGACCACTACCAGCAGAACACCCCCATCGGCGACGGCCCCGTGCTGCTGCCCGACAACC
ACTACCTGAGCACCCAGTCCGCCCTGAGCAAAGACCCCAACGAGAAGCGCGATCACATGGTCCTGCTGGA
GTTCGTGACCGCCGCCGGGATCACTCTCGGCATGGACGAGCTGTACAAGTAAGAATTCGATATCAAGCTT
ATCGATAATCAACCTCTGGATTACAAAATTTGTGAAAGATTGACTGGTATTCTTAACTATGTTGCTCCTT
TTACGCTATGTGGATACGCTGCTTTAATGCCTTTGTATCATGCTATTGCTTCCCGTATGGCTTTCATTTT
CTCCTCCTTGTATAAATCCTGGTTGCTGTCTCTTTATGAGGAGTTGTGGCCCGTTGTCAGGCAACGTGGC
GTGGTGTGCACTGTGTTTGCTGACGCAACCCCCACTGGTTGGGGCATTGCCACCACCTGTCAGCTCCTTT
CCGGGACTTTCGCTTTCCCCCTCCCTATTGCCACGGCGGAACTCATCGCCGCCTGCCTTGCCCGCTGCTG
GACAGGGGCTCGGCTGTTGGGCACTGACAATTCCGTGGTGTTGTCGGGGAAATCATCGTCCTTTCCTTGG
CTGCTCGCCTGTGTTGCCACCTGGATTCTGCGCGGGACGTCCTTCTGCTACGTCCCTTCGGCCCTCAATC
CAGCGGACCTTCCTTCCCGCGGCCTGCTGCCGGCTCTGCGGCCTCTTCCGCGTCTTCGCCTTCGCCCTCA
GACGAGTCGGATCTCCCTTTGGGCCGCCTCCCCGCATCGATACCGTCGACCTCGAGACCTAGAAAAACAT
GGAGCAATCACAAGTAGCAATACAGCAGCTACCAATGCTGATTGTGCCTGGCTAGAAGCACAAGAGGAGG
AGGAGGTGGGTTTTCCAGTCACACCTCAGGTACCTTTAAGACCAATGACTTACAAGGCAGCTGTAGATCT
TAGCCACTTTTTAAAAGAAAAGGGGGGACTGGAAGGGCTAATTCACTCCCAACGAAGACAAGATATCCTT
GATCTGTGGATCTACCACACACAAGGCTACTTCCCTGATTGGCAGAACTACACACCAGGGCCAGGGATCA
GATATCCACTGACCTTTGGATGGTGCTACAAGCTAGTACCAGTTGAGCAAGAGAAGGTAGAAGAAGCCAA
TGAAGGAGAGAACACCCGCTTGTTACACCCTGTGAGCCTGCATGGGATGGATGACCCGGAGAGAGAAGTA
TTAGAGTGGAGGTTTGACAGCCGCCTAGCATTTCATCACATGGCCCGAGAGCTGCATCCGGACTGTACTG
GGTCTCTCTGGTTAGACCAGATCTGAGCCTGGGAGCTCTCTGGCTAACTAGGGAACCCACTGCTTAAGCC
TCAATAAAGCTTGCCTTGAGTGCTTCAAGTAGTGTGTGCCCGTCTGTTGTGTGACTCTGGTAACTAGAGA
TCCCTCAGACCCTTTTAGTCAGTGTGGAAAATCTCTAGCAGGGCCCGTTTAAACCCGCTGATCAGCCTCG
ACTGTGCCTTCTAGTTGCCAGCCATCTGTTGTTTGCCCCTCCCCCGTGCCTTCCTTGACCCTGGAAGGTG
CCACTCCCACTGTCCTTTCCTAATAAAATGAGGAAATTGCATCGCATTGTCTGAGTAGGTGTCATTCTAT
TCTGGGGGGTGGGGTGGGGCAGGACAGCAAGGGGGAGGATTGGGAAGACAATAGCAGGCATGCTGGGGAT
GCGGTGGGCTCTATGGCTTCTGAGGCGGAAAGAACCAGCTGGGGCTCTAGGGGGTATCCCC
[124 nt withheld, positions 9022-9145]
C
[91 nt withheld, positions 9147-9237]
A
[49 nt withheld, positions 9239-9287]
CCTTTGACGTTGGAGTCCACGTTCTTT
[37 nt withheld, positions 9315-9351]
ACCCTATCTCGGTCTATTCTTTTGATTTATAAGGGATTTTGCCGATTTCGGCCTATTGGTTAAAAAATGA
GCTGATTTAACAAAAATTTAACGCGAATTAATTCTGTGGAATGTGTGTCAGTTAGGGTGTGGAAAGTCCC
CAGGCTCCCCAGCAGGCAGAAGTATGCAAAGCATGCATCTCAATTAGTCAGCAACCAGGTGTGGAAAGTC
CCCAGGCTCCCCAGCAGGCAGAAGTATGCAAAGCATGCATCTCAATTAGTCAGCAACCATAGTCCCGCCC
CTAACTCCGCCCATCCCGCCCCTAACTCCGCCCAGTTCCGCCCATTCTCCGCCCCATGGCTGACTAATTT
TTTTTATTTATGCAGAGGCCGAGGCCGCCTCTGCCTCTGAGCTATTCCAGAAGTAGTGAGGAGGCTTTTT
TGGAGGCCTAGGCTTTTGCAAAAAGCTCCCGGGAGCTTGTATATCCATTTTCGGATCTGATCAGCACGTG
TTGACAATTAATCATCGGCATAGTATATCGGCATAGTATAATACGACAAGGTGAGGAACTAAACCATGGC
CAAGTTGACCAGTGCCGTTCCGGTGCTCACCGCGCGCGACGTCGCCGGAGCGGTCGAGTTCTGGACCGAC
CGGCTCGGGTTCTCCCGGGACTTCGTGGAGGACGACTTCGCCGGTGTGGTCCGGGACGACGTGACCCTGT
TCATCAGCGCGGTCCAGGACCAGGTGGTGCCGGACAACACCCTGGCCTGGGTGTGGGTGCGCGGCCTGGA
CGAGCTGTACGCCGAGTGGTCGGAGGTCGTGTCCACGAACTTCCGGGACGCCTCCGGGCCGGCCATGACC
GAGATCGGCGAGCAGCCGTGGGGGCGGGAGTTCGCCCTGCGCGACCCGGCCGGCAACTGCGTGCACTTCG
TGGCCGAGGAGCAGGACTGACACGTGCTACGAGATTTCGATTCCACCGCCGCCTTCTATGAAAGGTTGGG
CTTCGGAATCGTTTTCCGGGACGCCGGCTGGATGATCCTCCAGCGCGGGGATCTCATGCTGGAGTTCTTC
GCCCACCCCAACTTGTTTATTGCAGCTTATAATGGTTACAAATAAAGCAATAGCATCACAAATTTCACAA
ATAAAGCATTTTTTTCACTGCATTCTAGTTGTGGTTTGTCCAAACTCATCAATGTATCTTATCATGTCTG
TATACCGTCGACCTCTAGCTAGAGCTTGGCGTAATCATGGTCATAGCTGTTTCCTGTGTGAAATTGTTAT
CCGCTCACAATTCCACACAACATACGAGCCGGAAGCATAAAGTGTAAAGCCTGGGGTGCCTAATGAGTGA
GCTAACTCACATTAATTGCGTTGCGCTCACTGCCCGCTTTCCAGTCGGGAAACCTGTCGTGCCAGCTGCA
TTAATGAATCGGCCAACGCGCGGGGAGAGGCGGTTTGCGTATTGGGCGCTCTTCCGCTTCCTCGCTCACT
GACTCGCTGCGCTCGGTCGTTCGGCTGCGGCGAGCGGTATCAGCTCACTCAAAGGCGGTAATACGGTTAT
CCACAGAATCAGGGGATAACGCAGGAAAGAACATGTGAGCAAAAGGCCAGCAAAAGGCCAGGAACCGTAA
AAAGGCCGCGTTGCTGGCGTTTTTCCATAGGCTCCGCCCCCCTGACGAGCATCACAAAAATCGACGCTCA
AGTCAGAGGTGGCGAAACCCGACAGGACTATAAAGATACCAGGCGTTTCCCCCTGGAAGCTCCCTCGTGC
GCTCTCCTGTTCCGACCCTGCCGCTTACCGGATACCTGTCCGCCTTTCTCCCTTCGGGAAGCGTGGCGCT
TTCTCATAGCTCACGCTGTAGGTATCTCAGTTCGGTGTAGGTCGTTCGCTCCAAGCTGGGCTGTGTGCAC
GAACCCCCCGTTCAGCCCGACCGCTGCGCCTTATCCGGTAACTATCGTCTTGAGTCCAACCCGGTAAGAC
ACGACTTATCGCCACTGGCAGCAGCCACTGGTAACAGGATTAGCAGAGCGAGGTATGTAGGCGGTGCTAC
AGAGTTCTTGAAGTGGTGGCCTAACTACGGCTACACTAGAAGAACAGTATTTGGTATCTGCGCTCTGCTG
AAGCCAGTTACCTTCGGAAAAAGAGTTGGTAGCTCTTGATCCGGCAAACAAACCACCGCTGGTAGCGGTG
GTTTTTTTGTTTGCAAGCAGCAGATTACGCGCAGAAAAAAAGGATCTCAAGAAGATCCTTTGATCTTTTC
TACGGGGTCTGACGCTCAGTGGAACGAAAACTCACGTTAAGGGATTTTGGTCATGAGATTATCAAAAAGG
ATCTTCACCTAGATCCTTTTAAATTAAAAATGAAGTTTTAAATCAATCTAAAGTATATATGAGTAAACTT
GGTCTGACAGTTACCAATGCTTAATCAGTGAGGCACCTATCTCAGCGATCTGTCTATTTCGTTCATCCAT
AGTTGCCTGACTCCCCGTCGTGTAGATAACTACGATACGGGAGGGCTTACCATCTGGCCCCAGTGCTGCA
ATGATACCGCGAGACCCACGCTCACCGGCTCCAGATTTATCAGCAATAAACCAGCCAGCCGGAAGGGCCG
AGCGCAGAAGTGGTCCTGCAACTTTATCCGCCTCCATCCAGTCTATTAATTGTTGCCGGGAAGCTAGAGT
AAGTAGTTCGCCAGTTAATAGTTTGCGCAACGTTGTTGCCATTGCTACAGGCATCGTGGTGTCACGCTCG
TCGTTTGGTATGGCTTCATTCAGCTCCGGTTCCCAACGATCAAGGCGAGTTACATGATCCCCCATGTTGT
GCAAAAAAGCGGTTAGCTCCTTCGGTCCTCCGATCGTTGTCAGAAGTAAGTTGGCCGCAGTGTTATCACT
CATGGTTATGGCAGCACTGCATAATTCTCTTACTGTCATGCCATCCGTAAGATGCTTTTCTGTGACTGGT
GAGTACTCAACCAAGTCATTCTGAGAATAGTGTATGCGGCGACCGAGTTGCTCTTGCCCGGCGTCAATAC
GGGATAATACCGCGCCACATAGCAGAACTTTAAAAGTGCTCATCATTGGAAAACGTTCTTCGGGGCGAAA
ACTCTCAAGGATCTTACCGCTGTTGAGATCCAGTTCGATGTAACCCACTCGTGCACCCAACTGATCTTCA
GCATCTTTTACTTTCACCAGCGTTTCTGGGTGAGCAAAAACAGGAAGGCAAAATGCCGCAAAAAAGGGAA
TAAGGGCGACACGGAAATGTTGAATACTCATACTCTTCCTTTTTCAATATTATTGAAGCATTTATCAGGG
TTATTGTCTCATGAGCGGATACATATTTGAATGTATTTAGAAAAATAAACAAATAGGGGTTCCGCGCACA
TTTCCCCGAAAAGTGCCACCTGAC
Features (pLannotate 1.2.2; 34 found; start..end, strand, type, name):
     31..83      -  misc_feature   bom (fragment): basis of mobility region from pBR322
    238..617     +  enhancer       CMV enhancer: human cytomegalovirus immediate early enhancer
    618..817     +  promoter       CMV promoter: human cytomegalovirus (CMV) immediate early promoter
    835..1015    +  LTR            5' LTR (truncated): truncated 5' long terminal repeat (LTR) from HIV-1
   1062..1187    +  misc_feature   HIV-1 Ψ: packaging signal of human immunodeficiency virus type 1
   1171..1534    +  CDS            HIV-1 gag (fragment): gag protein from human immunodeficiency virus 1; gag
   1680..1913    +  misc_feature   RRE: The Rev response element (RRE) of HIV-1 allows for Rev-dependent mRNA export from the nucleus to the cytoplasm.
   2290..2390    +  CDS            Rev (fragment): human immunodeficiency virus 1 (HIV-1) Rev protein; rev; enhances nuclear export of unspliced and incompletely spliced viral mRNAs
   2440..2557    +  misc_feature   cPPT/CTS: central polypurine tract and central termination sequence of HIV-1
   2609..2675    +  CDS            small t antigen (fragment): SV40 (simian virus 40) small t antigen
   2701..2912    +  promoter       EF-1α core promoter: core promoter for human elongation factor EF-1α
   2913..3021    +  intron         EF-1α intron A (fragment): intron upstream of the start codon of human EF-1α
   3647..3850    +  intron         EF-1α intron A: truncated intron upstream of the start codon of human EF-1α
   3869..6430    +  CDS            avrXa10 (fragment): AVX10_XANOO - Experimental evidence at protein level: Swiss-Prot protein existence level 1. Avirulence protein. Induces the hypersensitive response (HR)in rice plants carrying the resistance gene Xa10. Activity depends on the presence of the core repeat domains; replacement with repeat domains from other proteins (AvrBs3 of X.euvesicatoria (AC P14727) or AvrXa7 of this organism) does not elicit the HR. Probably acts as a transcription factor in its host plant (rice) to induce plant resistance or disease. From Xanthomonas oryzae pv. oryzae.
   6686..7402    +  CDS            EGFP: the original enhanced GFP (Yang et al., 1996) mammalian codon-optimized
   7403..7427    +  misc_feature   MCS (fragment): pBluescript multiple cloning site
   7427..8015    +  misc_feature   WPRE: woodchuck hepatitis virus posttranscriptional regulatory element
   7952..8533    +  CDS            nef (fragment): NEF_HV1H2 - Experimental evidence at protein level: Swiss-Prot protein existence level 1. Extracellular Nef protein targets CD4(+) T-lymphocytes for apoptosis by interacting with CXCR4 surface receptors. From Human immunodeficiency virus type 1 group M subtype B (isolate HXB2) (HIV-1).
   8540..8720    +  LTR            5' LTR (truncated): truncated 5' long terminal repeat (LTR) from HIV-1
   8752..8976    +  polyA_signal   bGH poly(A) signal: bovine growth hormone polyadenylation signal
   8980..9001    +  promoter       SV40 promoter (fragment): SV40 enhancer and early promoter
   9022..9450    +  rep_origin     f1 ori (sequence partly withheld): f1 bacteriophage origin of replication; arrow indicates direction of (+) strand synthesis
   9464..9793    +  promoter       SV40 promoter: SV40 enhancer and early promoter
   9841..9888    +  promoter       EM7 promoter: synthetic bacterial promoter&nbsp
   9907..10281   +  CDS            BleoR: antibiotic-binding protein; Sh ble from Streptoalloteichus hindustanus; confers resistance to bleomycin, phleomycin, and Zeocin™
  10291..10416   +  CDS            ble (fragment): BLE_KLEPN - Experimental evidence at protein level: Swiss-Prot protein existence level 1. Binding protein with a strong affinity to the bleomycin family of antibiotics. Binds to CL990; an antimitotic-antibiotic compound. From Klebsiella pneumoniae.
  10411..10532   +  polyA_signal   SV40 poly(A) signal: SV40 polyadenylation signal
  10603..10625   -  protein_bind   lac operator (fragment): The lac repressor binds to the lac operator to inhibit transcription in E. coli. This inhibition can be relieved by adding lactose or isopropyl-β-D-thiogalactopyranoside (IPTG). lac repressor encoded by lacI
  10629..10659   -  promoter       lac promoter: promoter for the E. coli lac operon
  10674..10695   -  protein_bind   CAP binding site: CAP binding activates transcription in the presence of cAMP. E. coli catabolite activator protein
  10708..10800   -  CDS            lacI (fragment): lac repressor; lacI; The lac repressor binds to the lac operator to inhibit transcription in E. coli. This inhibition can be relieved by adding lactose or isopropyl-β-D-thiogalactopyranoside (IPTG).
  10983..11571   -  rep_origin     ori: high-copy-number ColE1/pMB1/pBR322/pUC origin of replication
  11742..12602   -  CDS            AmpR: β-lactamase; bla; confers resistance to ampicillin, carbenicillin, and related antibiotics
  12603..12707   -  promoter       AmpR promoter: bla
