[The description below was written by a language model from this plasmid's Addgene catalogue record and pLannotate feature annotations shown in this document.]
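Description:
TALE10 (also called dTALE10) is a lentiviral mammalian expression plasmid built on a pLenti backbone, about 12.7 kb in total. It carries a synthetic designer TAL effector of roughly 3.5 kb. In bacteria it replicates from a high-copy ColE1/pUC-type origin and is selected with ampicillin through the AmpR (β-lactamase) cassette. An f1 origin is also present.

The viral portion has a third-generation-style layout. A CMV enhancer/promoter drives a truncated HIV-1 5' LTR, followed by the Ψ packaging signal with a gag fragment, the Rev response element and the cPPT/CTS. A WPRE, a second truncated LTR and a bGH polyadenylation signal lie downstream of the cargo. These elements allow the genomic RNA to be packaged when helper functions are supplied in trans, and they support nuclear export, nuclear import and efficient transcript processing.

The payload is transcribed from the human EF-1α promoter with its intron A sequences. The annotated coding region matches a Xanthomonas TAL effector scaffold (the annotation tool assigns it to avrXa10), consistent with an engineered repeat array that specifies a chosen DNA target. The record does not state the target sequence, and it does not identify what lies in the unannotated stretch between the TALE region and EGFP. EGFP is listed as a C-terminal tag, so expressing cells can be followed by fluorescence.

Outside the LTRs, an SV40/EM7 promoter pair drives the Sh ble gene. The depositor notes that Zeocin selection with this plasmid has not been tested. According to the associated publication title, the construct belongs to a set of sequence-specific TAL effectors made for modulating transcription in mammalian cells.
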