Addgene plasmid #35425: TALE10
Depositing lab: Feng Zhang. Depositing organization: Broad Institute. Publication: Efficient construction of sequence-specific TAL effectors for modulating mammalian transcription. Zhang F, Cong L, Lodato S, Kosuri S, Church GM, Arlotta P. Nat Biotechnol. 2011 Feb;29(2):149-53. doi: 10.1038/nbt.1775 PubMed 21248753.
Backbone
  Vector backbone: pLenti
  Backbone size w/o insert (bp): 9204
  Vector type: Mammalian Expression, Lentiviral
Growth in bacteria
  Bacterial resistance: Ampicillin, 100 μg/mL
  Growth temperature: 37°C
  Growth strain: Stbl3
  Copy number: High Copy
Gene/Insert
  Gene/Insert name: TALE10 (alt name: dTALE10)
  Species: Synthetic
  Insert size (bp): 3531
  Promoter: EF-1a
  Tag / fusion protein: EGFP (C terminal on insert)
  Cloning method: Restriction Enzyme; 5′ cloning site unknown (unknown if destroyed); 3′ cloning site EcoRI (not destroyed)
  Sequencing primers: 5′ EF1a-fwd, zTALE-F; 3′ EGFP-N, zTALE-R
Terms and licenses: Academic/Nonprofit Terms; Industry Terms: Not Available to Industry
Depositor comments: Note that though this plasmid contains the sh_ble gene, the Zhang lab has not tested whether this plasmid confers Zeocin selection.
How to cite: TALE10 was a gift from Feng Zhang (Addgene plasmid # 35425 ; http://n2t.net/addgene:35425 ; RRID:Addgene_35425)
