>Addgene plasmid #35425 | TALE10 | addgene partial sequence | sequence record 44685 | EGFP-N 5'-CGTCGCCGTCCAGCTCGACCAG-3'
CTACTGGGCCAGGATTCTCCTCGACGTCACCGCATGTTAGCAGACTTCCTCTGCCCTCTCCACTGCCTCT
AGAGTTAATCAGCATGTCCAGGTCGAAATCATCAAGGGCGTCACTGCCGAGCATGTCGAGGTCAAAGTCA
TCAAGGGCATCCGAACCAAGCATGTCAAGGTCAAAATCATCGAGGGCGTCACTTCCCAGCATATCCAGAT
CAAAATCGTCCAATGCGTCAGCCCGTCCGGAACCGCTGGCCTCCACCTTTCTCTTCTTCTTGGGGCTAGC
TGACGCGCGAGTTTGGTCCCCTTCATGCATGGGCGAGGGCGCGTCCAAATCCCTCTCCAGCGAGTCTGCG
AACGCATGAAGGCTCGCCTGGTCAGGTGTCTGAGTTGACGTAGGTGAAGGCTTCGCGCGTTTCATACCGC
TCGCTTGGAGAATCCTGTCCCACCGCTGGGAGGCGGGAGGCAGTGTGCCCGAGCGGGCCTCGAGTTCTGT
GACACCGACTCTACGAAAGAGCTGCAGCAGTCCGTGTCTCGACATACCAAATTGAGTCATGGCGTCATCG
AACGCTTGTGCGGGGTGGGAGTGACACTGGAAGAATCCGAGCACGCGGACCACTTGCGCGTGATCTGCCA
CTCGATGTGATGTCCTCTCGGGAATCCTTCTGTTGGTCCGCTTAATCAATGCAGGCGCGTGCGGGAGCCC
CTTCTTCACCGCATCCAAGGCGGGTCGTCCGCCGAGGCAGGCCAGCGCTACAAGATGATCATTAGTGAGT
GCGGCCAGCGCGGGGTCCGGGCTCGAAAGCTG
