>Addgene plasmid #35425 | TALE10 | addgene partial sequence | sequence record 44686 | zTALE-F 5'-CTCCCCTTCAGCTGGACAC-3'
GGCGGTCGAGGCGGTGCACGCGTGGCGCAATGCGCTCACGGGAGCACCCCTCAACCTGACCCCAGAGCAG
GTCGTGGCGATCGCAAGCCACGACGGAGGAAAGCAAGCCTTGGAAACAGTACAGAGGCTGTTGCCTGTGC
TGTGCCAAGCGCACGGACTCACCCCAGAGCAGGTCGTGGCAATCGCCTCCAACATTGGCGGGAAACAGGC
ACTCGAGACTGTCCAGCGCCTGCTTCCCGTGCTGTGCCAAGCGCACGGCCTCACCCCAGAGCAGGTCGTG
GCGATCGCAAGCCACGACGGAGGAAAGCAAGCCTTGGAAACAGTACAGAGGCTGTTGCCTGTGCTGTGCC
AAGCGCACGGATTAACCCCAGAGCAGGTCGTGGCAATCGCGAGCAATAACGGCGGAAAACAGGCTTTGGA
AACGGTGCAGAGGCTCCTTCCAGTGCTGTGCCAAGCGCACGGCTTAACCCCAGAGCAGGTCGTGGCAATC
GCCTCCAACATTGGCGGGAAACAGGCACTCGAGACTGTCCAGCGCCTGCTTCCCGTGCTGTGCCAAGCGC
ACGGACTTACCCCAGAGCAGGTCGTGGCCATTGCCTCGAATGGAGGGGGCAAACAGGCGTTGGAAACCGT
ACAACGATTGCTGCCGGTGCTGTGCCAAGCGCACGGCCTTACCCCAGAGCAGGTCGTGGCCATTGCCTCG
AATGGAGGGGGCAAACAGGCGTTGGAAACCGTACAACGATTGCTGCCGGTGCTGTGCCAAGCGCACGGAC
TAACCCCAGAGCAGGTCGTGGGCGATCGCAAGCCACGACG
