>Addgene plasmid #35425 | TALE10 | addgene partial sequence | sequence record 45280 | zTALE-R 5'-CTTCTTCACCGCATCCAAG-3'
TCATTAGTGAGTGCGGCCAGCGCGGGGTCCGGCCTCGAAAGCTGGGCCACGATTGACTCCAGTGCGGGTC
TGCCCCCGTCATGGGATGCAATAGCCACTACCTGCTCAGGCGTGAGTCCGTGCGCTTGGCACAGCACAGG
CAACAGCCTCTGTACTGTTTCCAAGGCTTGCTTTCCTCCGTCGTGGCTTGCGATCGCCACGACCTGCTCT
GGGGTTAACCCGTGCGCTTGGCACAGCACAGGCAACAGCCTCTGTACTGTTTCCAAGGCTTGCTTTCCTC
CGTCGTGGCTTGCGATCGCCACGACCTGCTCTGGGGTTAGGCCGTGCGCTTGGCACAGCACCGGCAGCAA
TCGTTGTACGGTTTCCAACGCCTGTTTGCCCCCTCCATTCGAGGCAATGGCCACGACCTGCTCTGGGGTT
AGCCCGTGCGCTTGGCACAGCACCGGCAGCAATCGTTGTACGGTTTCCAACGCCTGTTTGCCCCCTCCAT
TCGAGGCAATGGCCACGACCTGCTCTGGGGTGAGCCCGTGCGCTTGGCACAGCACAGGCAACAGCCTCTG
TACTGTTTCCAAGGCTTGCTTTCCTCCGTCGTGGCTTGCGATCGCCACGACCTGCTCTGGGGTTAGTCCG
TGCGCTTGGCACAGCACCGGCAGCAATCGTTGTACGGTTTCCAACGCCTGTTTGCCCCCTCCATTCGAGG
CAATGGCCACGACCTGCTCTGGGGTAAGGCCGTGCGCTTGGCACAGCACCGGCAGCAATCGTTGTACGGT
TTCCAACGCCTGTTTGCCCCCTCCATTC
